>Addgene plasmid #104021 | pEB1-comVenME | addgene full sequence | sequence record 200457 | Addgene NGS Result
TCTGCTGCCCTAGGTCTATGAGTGGTTGCTGGATAACTTTACGGGCATGCATAAGGCTCGTATGATATAT
TCAGGGAGACCACAACGGTTTCCCTCTACAAATAATTTTGTTTAACTTTTCTAGATTTAAGAAGGAGATA
TACATATGAGCAAAGGTGAAGAACTGTTCACCGGCGTTGTGCCAATTCTGGTTGAGCTGGATGGTGACGT
GAATGGCCACAAATTTTCCGTGTCTGGTGAAGGCGAGGGTGATGCTACTTATGGCAAACTGACTCTGAAA
CTGATCTGTACCACCGGCAAACTGCCTGTTCCGTGGCCAACTCTGGTCACTACTCTGGGTTACGGCCTGA
TGTGTTTTGCGCGTTACCCGGATCACATGAAACAGCATGACTTCTTCAAATCTGCCATGCCGGAAGGCTA
TGTCCAAGAACGTACGATCTTTTTCAAGGACGACGGCAACTATAAAACCCGTGCCGAAGTTAAATTCGAG
GGTGACACCCTGGTTAACCGCATCGAACTGAAAGGCATTGACTTCAAAGAGGACGGCAACATTCTGGGTC
ACAAGCTGGAATACAACTACAACTCCCACAACGTTTACATTACTGCTGACAAGCAGAAAAACGGCATCAA
AGCAAACTTCAAGATCCGTCACAACATTGAAGATGGTGGCGTACAGCTGGCAGATCACTACCAGCAGAAC
ACTCCAATCGGTGATGGCCCAGTACTGCTGCCAGATAACCATTACCTGTCCTACCAGAGCAAACTGTCTA
AAGACCCGAACGAAAAACGTGACCACATGGTACTGCTGGAATTTGTTACCGCGGCAGGCATTACCCACGG
TATGGACGAACTGTATAAATAAATGTCCAGACCTGCAGGCATGCAAGCTCTAGAGGCATCAAATAAAACG
AAAGGCTCAGTCGAAAGACTGGGCCTTTCGTTTTATCTGTTGTTTGTCGGTGAACGCTCTCCTGAGTAGG
ACAAATCCGCCGCCCTAGACCTAGGGTACGGGTTTTGCTGCCCGCAAACGGGCTGTTCTGGTGTTGCTAG
TTTGTTATCAGAATCGCAGATCCGGCTTCAGCCGGTTTGCCGGCTGAAAGCGCTATTTCTTCCAGAATTG
CCATGATTTTTTCCCCACGGGAGGCGTCACTGGCTCCCGTGTTGTCGGCAGCTTTGATTCGATAAGCAGC
ATCGCCTGTTTCAGGCTGTCTATGTGTGACTGTTGAGCTGTAACAAGTTGTCTCAGGTGTTCAATTTCAT
GTTCTAGTTGCTTTGTTTTACTGGTTTCACCTGTTCTATTAGGTGTTACATGCTGTTCATCTGTTACATT
GTCGATCTGTTCATGGTGAACAGCTTTGAATGCACCAAAAACTCGTAAAAGCTCTGATGTATCTATCTTT
TTTACACCGTTTTCATCTGTGCATATGGACAGTTTTCCCTTTGATATGTAACGGTGAACAGTTGTTCTAC
TTTTGTTTGTTAGTCTTGATGCTTCACTGATAGATACAAGAGCCATAAGAACCTCAGATCCTTCCGTATT
TAGCCAGTATGTTCTCTAGTGTGGTTCGTTGTTTTTGCGTGAGCCATGAGAACGAACCATTGAGATCATA
CTTACTTTGCATGTCACTCAAAAATTTTGCCTCAAAACTGGTGAGCTGAATTTTTGCAGTTAAAGCATCG
TGTAGTGTTTTTCTTAGTCCGTTATGTAGGTAGGAATCTGATGTAATGGTTGTTGGTATTTTGTCACCAT
TCATTTTTATCTGGTTGTTCTCAAGTTCGGTTACGAGATCCATTTGTCTATCTAGTTCAACTTGGAAAAT
CAACGTATCAGTCGGGCGGCCTCGCTTATCAACCACCAATTTCATATTGCTGTAAGTGTTTAAATCTTTA
CTTATTGGTTTCAAAACCCATTGGTTAAGCCTTTTAAACTCATGGTAGTTATTTTCAAGCATTAACATGA
ACTTAAATTCATCAAGGCTAATCTCTATATTTGCCTTGTGAGTTTTCTTTTGTGTTAGTTCTTTTAATAA
CCACTCATAAATCCTCATAGAGTATTTGTTTTCAAAAGACTTAACATGTTCCAGATTATATTTTATGAAT
TTTTTTAACTGGAAAAGATAAGGCAATATCTCTTCACTAAAAACTAATTCTAATTTTTCGCTTGAGAACT
TGGCATAGTTTGTCCACTGGAAAATCTCAAAGCCTTTAACCAAAGGATTCCTGATTTCCACAGTTCTCGT
CATCAGCTCTCTGGTTGCTTTAGCTAATACACCATAAGCATTTTCCCTACTGATGTTCATCATCTGAGCG
TATTGGTTATAAGTGAACGATACCGTCCGTTCTTTCCTTGTAGGGTTTTCAATCGTGGGGTTGAGTAGTG
CCACACAGCATAAAATTAGCTTGGTTTCATGCTCCGTTAAGTCATAGCGACTAATCGCTAGTTCATTTGC
TTTGAAAACAACTAATTCAGACATACATCTCAATTGGTCTAGGTGATTTTAATCACTATACCAATTGAGA
TGGGCTAGTCAATGATAATTACTAGTCCTTTTCCTTTGAGTTGTGGGTATCTGTAAATTCTGCTAGACCT
TTGCTGGAAAACTTGTAAATTCTGCTAGACCCTCTGTAAATTCCGCTAGACCTTTGTGTGTTTTTTTTGT
TTATATTCAAGTGGTTATAATTTATAGAATAAAGAAAGAATAAAAAAAGATAAAAAGAATAGATCCCAGC
CCTGTGTATAACTCACTACTTTAGTCAGTTCCGCAGTATTACAAAAGGATGTCGCAAACGCTGTTTGCTC
CTCTACAAAACAGACCTTAAAACCCTAAAGGCTTAAGTAGCACCCTCGCAAGCTCGGGCAAATCGCTGAA
TATTCCTTTTGTCTCCGACCATCAGGCACCTGAGTCGCTGTCTTTTTCGTGACATTCAGTTCGCTGCGCT
CACGGCTCTGGCAGTGAATGGGGGTAAATGGCACTACAGGCGCCTTTTATGGATTCATGCAAGGAAACTA
CCCATAATACAAGAAAAGCCCGTCACGGGCTTCTCAGGGCGTTTTATGGCGGGTCTGCTATGTGGTGCTA
TCTGACTTTTTGCTGTTCAGCAGTTCCTGCCCTCTGATTTTCCAGTCTGACCACTTCGGATTATCCCGTG
ACAGGTCATTCAGACTGGCTAATGCACCCAGTAAGGCAGCGGTATCATCAACAGGCTTACCCGTCTTACT
GTCCCTAGTGCTTGGATTCTCACCAATAAAAAACGCCCGGCGGCAACCGAGCGTTCTGAACAAATCCAGA
TGGAGTTCTGAGGTCATTACTGGATCTATCAACAGGAGTCCAAGCGAGCTCTCGAACCCCAGAGTCCCGC
TCAGAAGAACTCGTCAAGAAGGCGATAGAAGGCGATGCGCTGCGAATCGGGAGCGGCGATACCGTAAAGC
ACGAGGAAGCGGTCAGCCCATTCGCCGCCAAGCTCTTCAGCAATATCACGGGTAGCCAACGCTATGTCCT
GATAGCGGTCCGCCACACCCAGCCGGCCACAGTCGATGAATCCAGAAAAGCGGCCATTTTCCACCATGAT
ATTCGGCAAGCAGGCATCGCCATGGGTCACGACGAGATCCTCGCCGTCGGGCATGCGCGCCTTGAGCCTG
GCGAACAGTTCGGCTGGCGCGAGCCCCTGATGCTCTTCGTCCAGATCATCCTGATCGACAAGACCGGCTT
CCATCCGAGTACGTGCTCGCTCGATGCGATGTTTCGCTTGGTGGTCGAATGGGCAGGTAGCCGGATCAAG
CGTATGCAGCCGCCGCATTGCATCAGCCATGATGGATACTTTCTCGGCAGGAGCAAGGTGAGATGACAGG
AGATCCTGCCCCGGCACTTCGCCCAATAGCAGCCAGTCCCTTCCCGCTTCAGTGACAACGTCGAGCACAG
CTGCGCAAGGAACGCCCGTCGTGGCCAGCCACGATAGCCGCGCTGCCTCGTCCTGCAGTTCATTCAGGGC
ACCGGACAGGTCGGTCTTGACAAAAAGAACCGGGCGCCCCTGCGCTGACAGCCGGAACACGGCGGCATCA
GAGCAGCCGATTGTCTGTTGTGCCCAGTCATAGCCGAATAGCCTCTCCACCCAAGCGGCCGGAGAACCTG
CGTGCAATCCATCTTGTTCAATCATGCGAAACGATCCTCATCCTGTCTCTTGATCAGATCTTGATCCCCT
GCGCCATCAGATCCTTGGCGGCAAGAAAGCCATCCAGTTTACTTTGCAGGGCTTCCCAACCTTACCAGAG
GGCGCCCCAGCTGGCAATTCCGACGTCTAAGAAACCATTATTATCATGACATTAACCTATAAAAATAGGC
GTATCACGAGGCCCTTTCGTCTTCACCACAGCTAACACCACGTCGTCCCTA
Features (pLannotate 1.2.2; 8 found; start..end, strand, type, name):
    149..859     +  CDS            mVenus-Q69M: mVenus-Q69M is a basic (constitutively fluorescent) yellow fluorescent protein published in 2010, derived from Aequorea victoria. It is reported to be a very rapidly-maturing monomer.
    870..889     +  misc_feature   MCS (fragment): pUC18/19 multiple cloning site
    900..986     +  terminator     rrnB T1 terminator: Escherichia coli rrnB; transcription terminator T1 from the E. coli rrnB gene
   1524..2474    -  CDS            Rep101: RepA protein needed for replication with the pSC101 origin; rep101
   2522..2744    -  rep_origin     pSC101 ori: low-copy replication origin that requires the Rep101 protein
   3236..3330    -  terminator     lambda t0 terminator: transcription terminator from phage lambda
   3364..4155    -  CDS            neo: KKA2_KLEPN - Also known as kan, nptII. Experimental evidence at protein level: Swiss-Prot protein existence level 1. Resistance to kanamycin, neomycin, paromomycin, ribostamycin, butirosin and gentamicin B. From Klebsiella pneumoniae.
   4187..4306    -  CDS            tnpA (fragment): TN5P_ECOLX - Also known as tnp. Experimental evidence at protein level: Swiss-Prot protein existence level 1. Mediates transposition of transposon Tn5 by a 'cut and paste' mechanism. First, the monomeric transposase binds the 19 bp inverted DNA repeats flanking the transposon. Then, dimerization of the DNA- bound transposase creates a synaptic DNA complex. After nicking of the first DNA strand, excision of the transposon proceeds through a series of intermediates. The transposase then mediates the insertion of the transposon at a new site by strand transfer. The activity of the wild- type tran
