[The description below was written by a language model from this plasmid's Addgene catalogue record and pLannotate feature annotations shown in this document.]
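Description:
pEB1-comVenME is a low-copy bacterial expression plasmid of about 4.4 kb that constitutively produces a yellow fluorescent protein in Escherichia coli. Its pEB1 backbone is derived from pUA66, modified by inserting the constitutive proC promoter and swapping the original insert for the fluorescent protein of interest by Gibson assembly. Replication relies on the pSC101 origin together with the plasmid-encoded Rep101 (RepA) initiator protein, a pairing that keeps copy number low. Selection is with kanamycin through a neo/nptII aminoglycoside phosphotransferase gene, which is followed by a lambda t0 terminator. A short Tn5 transposase fragment annotated next to it is most likely a remnant carried along with the resistance cassette rather than a functional element. The record lists MG1655 as the growth strain.

The payload is comVenME, a 717 bp synthetic open reading frame that encodes the same protein as mVenus ME but with a codon-optimized nucleotide sequence. The automated annotation identifies this coding region as mVenus-Q69M, an Aequorea victoria-derived, constitutively fluorescent monomeric yellow protein reported to mature very rapidly. The proC promoter named in the catalogue entry is not picked up in the feature table, though it presumably lies in the unannotated stretch upstream of the coding sequence. Downstream are a small fragment of a pUC-type multiple cloning site and the rrnB T1 transcription terminator.

The plasmid belongs to a collection in which different fluorescent proteins sit in a uniform expression context, built for a systematic comparison of fluorescent protein maturation times in living cells. Having a codon-optimized version alongside the original coding sequence would allow the effect of codon usage to be compared for an identical protein, although the record does not state this aim explicitly.
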