Addgene plasmid #104021: pEB1-comVenME
Purpose: Plasmid encoding comVenME
Depositing lab: Philippe Cluzel. Depositing organization: Harvard University. Publication: Systematic characterization of maturation time of fluorescent proteins in living cells. Balleza E, Kim JM, Cluzel P. Nat Methods. 2018 Jan;15(1):47-51. doi: 10.1038/nmeth.4509. Epub 2017 Nov 20. PubMed 29320486.
Backbone
  Vector backbone: pEB1
  Backbone size w/o insert (bp): 3674
  Total vector size (bp): 4391
  Modifications to backbone: Derived from pUA66. Inserted constitutive promoter proC. Replaced original insert with FP of interest.
  Vector type: Bacterial Expression ; Low copy
Growth in bacteria
  Bacterial resistance: Kanamycin, 50 μg/mL
  Growth temperature: 37°C
  Growth strain: MG1655
  Copy number: Low Copy
Gene/Insert
  Gene/Insert name: comVenME
  Species: Synthetic
  Insert size (bp): 717
  Mutation: Same protein sequence as mVenus ME (codon optimized nucleotide sequence)
  Promoter: proC
  Cloning method: Gibson Cloning
  Sequencing primers: 5′ GCGTATCACGAGGCCCTTTC; 3′ AAAGGGAAAACTGTCCATATGCAC
Terms and licenses: Academic/Nonprofit Terms; Industry Terms: Not Available to Industry
Depositor comments: This is a codon optimized version of mVenus ME. Please see "Notes On Plasmids In This Collection" document for further details and references.
How to cite: pEB1-comVenME was a gift from Philippe Cluzel (Addgene plasmid # 104021 ; http://n2t.net/addgene:104021 ; RRID:Addgene_104021)
